Addgene plasmid #249228: pLenti-hPTPRF-gRNA1
Purpose: PTPRF CRISPR KO
Depositing lab: Weihong Tan. Depositing organization: Hangzhou Institute of Medicine, Chinese Academy of Sciences. Publication: SPARK-seq: A high-throughput platform for aptamer discovery and kinetic profiling. Luo G, Song J, Fu Y, Jiang Y, Gao Y, Zhong Z, Li L, Wei Y, Jia HR, Guo L, Fu T, Wu Q, Tan W. Science. 2026 Jan;391(6780):eadv6127. doi: 10.1126/science.adv6127. Epub 2026 Jan 1. PubMed 41477891.
Backbone
  Vector backbone: pLenti-sgRNA
  Backbone manufacturer: Eric Lander and David Sabatini, Addgene plasmid #71409
  Vector type: Lentiviral, CRISPR
Growth in bacteria
  Bacterial resistance: Ampicillin, 100 μg/mL
  Growth temperature: 37°C
  Growth strain: NEB Stable
  Copy number: High Copy
Gene/Insert
  Gene/Insert name: PTPRF
  gRNA/shRNA sequence: GTCCGGAGTATAGTAGACG
  Species: H. sapiens (human)
  Entrez Gene: PTPRF (a.k.a. BNAH2, LAR)
  Promoter: U6
  Cloning method: Restriction Enzyme; 5′ cloning site Unknown (unknown if destroyed)
Terms and licenses: Academic/Nonprofit Terms; Industry Terms: Not Available to Industry
How to cite: pLenti-hPTPRF-gRNA1 was a gift from Weihong Tan (Addgene plasmid # 249228 ; http://n2t.net/addgene:249228 ; RRID:Addgene_249228)
