[The description below was written by a language model from this plasmid's Addgene catalogue record and pLannotate feature annotations shown in this document.]
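Description:
pLenti-hPTPRF-gRNA1 is a 7,290-nt lentiviral CRISPR guide-expression plasmid built on the pLenti-sgRNA backbone and intended for knockout of human PTPRF, the receptor-type protein tyrosine phosphatase also known as LAR. In bacteria it is maintained through a high-copy ColE1/pUC-type origin and selected with ampicillin via the bla gene. The backbone also carries an f1 origin, an SV40 origin and residual lac-region fragments flanked by T3 and T7 promoters, which play no part in the payload.

The viral portion has a third-generation, self-inactivating layout. An RSV promoter replaces the U3 region of a truncated HIV-1 5' LTR to drive genomic RNA synthesis in packaging cells, followed by the Ψ packaging signal with a partial gag sequence, the Rev response element for nuclear export of the unspliced genome, and a cPPT/CTS element that aids nuclear import. The 3' LTR carries the ΔU3 deletion, so the integrated provirus lacks LTR promoter activity, and an SV40 polyadenylation signal lies downstream.

Between the LTRs, a human U6 RNA polymerase III promoter transcribes the PTPRF-targeting spacer fused to the Streptococcus pyogenes Cas9 guide RNA scaffold. A separate EF-1α core promoter expresses puromycin N-acetyltransferase (annotated as a fragment in the automated table) for selection of transduced mammalian cells, with a WPRE to enhance transcript expression. No Cas9 coding sequence is annotated, so the nuclease must be supplied separately, for example from a Cas9-expressing cell line. The "gRNA1" name suggests it is one of several guides against the gene, though the record describes only this one.
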