Features (pLannotate 1.2.2; 27 found; start..end, strand, type, name):
      5..231     +  promoter       RSV promoter: Rous sarcoma virus enhancer/promoter
    232..412     +  LTR            5' LTR (truncated): truncated 5' long terminal repeat (LTR) from HIV-1
    459..584     +  misc_feature   HIV-1 Ψ: packaging signal of human immunodeficiency virus type 1
    568..931     +  CDS            HIV-1 gag (fragment): gag protein from human immunodeficiency virus 1; gag
   1077..1310    +  misc_feature   RRE: The Rev response element (RRE) of HIV-1 allows for Rev-dependent mRNA export from the nucleus to the cytoplasm.
   1687..1713    +  CDS            Rev (fragment): human immunodeficiency virus 1 (HIV-1) Rev protein; rev; enhances nuclear export of unspliced and incompletely spliced viral mRNAs
   1717..1957    +  promoter       U6 promoter: RNA polymerase III promoter for human U6 snRNA
   1986..2061    +  misc_RNA       gRNA scaffold: guide RNA scaffold for the Streptococcus pyogenes CRISPR/Cas9 system
   2109..2226    +  misc_feature   cPPT/CTS: central polypurine tract and central termination sequence of HIV-1
   2295..2506    +  promoter       EF-1α core promoter: core promoter for human elongation factor EF-1α
   2532..3131    +  CDS            PuroR (fragment): puromycin N-acetyltransferase; pac from Streptomyces; confers resistance to puromycin
   3147..3735    +  misc_feature   WPRE: woodchuck hepatitis virus posttranscriptional regulatory element
   3786..3805    +  misc_feature   cPPT/CTS (fragment): central polypurine tract and central termination sequence of HIV-1
   3807..4040    +  LTR            3' LTR (ΔU3): self-inactivating 3' long terminal repeat (LTR) from HIV-1
   4118..4239    +  polyA_signal   SV40 poly(A) signal: SV40 polyadenylation signal
   4279..4414    +  rep_origin     SV40 ori: SV40 origin of replication
   4435..4453    -  promoter       T7 promoter: promoter for bacteriophage T7 RNA polymerase
   4461..4616    +  CDS            lacZα (fragment): LacZα fragment of β-galactosidase; lacZ fragment
   4621..5049    +  rep_origin     f1 ori (sequence partly withheld): f1 bacteriophage origin of replication; arrow indicates direction of (+) strand synthesis
   5102..5206    +  promoter       AmpR promoter: bla
   5207..6067    +  CDS            AmpR: β-lactamase; bla; confers resistance to ampicillin, carbenicillin, and related antibiotics
   6238..6826    +  rep_origin     ori: high-copy-number ColE1/pMB1/pBR322/pUC origin of replication
   7009..7101    +  CDS            lacI (fragment): lac repressor; lacI; The lac repressor binds to the lac operator to inhibit transcription in E. coli. This inhibition can be relieved by adding lactose or isopropyl-β-D-thiogalactopyranoside (IPTG).
   7114..7135    +  protein_bind   CAP binding site: CAP binding activates transcription in the presence of cAMP. E. coli catabolite activator protein
   7150..7180    +  promoter       lac promoter: promoter for the E. coli lac operon
   7188..7204    +  protein_bind   lac operator: The lac repressor binds to the lac operator to inhibit transcription in E. coli. This inhibition can be relieved by adding lactose or isopropyl-β-D-thiogalactopyranoside (IPTG). lac repressor encoded by lacI
   7249..7267    +  promoter       T3 promoter: promoter for bacteriophage T3 RNA polymerase
>Addgene plasmid #249228 | pLenti-hPTPRF-gRNA1 | addgene full sequence | sequence record 499777 | Addgene NGS Result
TTAATGTAGTCTTATGCAATACTCTTGTAGTCTTGCAACATGGTAACGATGAGTTAGCAACATGCCTTAC
AAGGAGAGAAAAAGCACCGTGCATGCCGATTGGTGGAAGTAAGGTGGTACGATCGTGCCTTATTAGGAAG
GCAACAGACGGGTCTGACATGGATTGGACGAACCACTGAATTGCCGCATTGCAGAGATATTGTATTTAAG
TGCCTAGCTCGATACATAAACGGGTCTCTCTGGTTAGACCAGATCTGAGCCTGGGAGCTCTCTGGCTAAC
TAGGGAACCCACTGCTTAAGCCTCAATAAAGCTTGCCTTGAGTGCTTCAAGTAGTGTGTGCCCGTCTGTT
GTGTGACTCTGGTAACTAGAGATCCCTCAGACCCTTTTAGTCAGTGTGGAAAATCTCTAGCAGTGGCGCC
CGAACAGGGACTTGAAAGCGAAAGGGAAACCAGAGGAGCTCTCTCGACGCAGGACTCGGCTTGCTGAAGC
GCGCACGGCAAGAGGCGAGGGGCGGCGACTGGTGAGTACGCCAAAAATTTTGACTAGCGGAGGCTAGAAG
GAGAGAGATGGGTGCGAGAGCGTCAGTATTAAGCGGGGGAGAATTAGATCGCGATGGGAAAAAATTCGGT
TAAGGCCAGGGGGAAAGAAAAAATATAAATTAAAACATATAGTATGGGCAAGCAGGGAGCTAGAACGATT
CGCAGTTAATCCTGGCCTGTTAGAAACATCAGAAGGCTGTAGACAAATACTGGGACAGCTACAACCATCC
CTTCAGACAGGATCAGAAGAACTTAGATCATTATATAATACAGTAGCAACCCTCTATTGTGTGCATCAAA
GGATAGAGATAAAAGACACCAAGGAAGCTTTAGACAAGATAGAGGAAGAGCAAAACAAAAGTAAGACCAC
CGCACAGCAAGCGGCCGCTGATCTTCAGACCTGGAGGAGGAGATATGAGGGACAATTGGAGAAGTGAATT
ATATAAATATAAAGTAGTAAAAATTGAACCATTAGGAGTAGCACCCACCAAGGCAAAGAGAAGAGTGGTG
CAGAGAGAAAAAAGAGCAGTGGGAATAGGAGCTTTGTTCCTTGGGTTCTTGGGAGCAGCAGGAAGCACTA
TGGGCGCAGCGTCAATGACGCTGACGGTACAGGCCAGACAATTATTGTCTGGTATAGTGCAGCAGCAGAA
CAATTTGCTGAGGGCTATTGAGGCGCAACAGCATCTGTTGCAACTCACAGTCTGGGGCATCAAGCAGCTC
CAGGCAAGAATCCTGGCTGTGGAAAGATACCTAAAGGATCAACAGCTCCTGGGGATTTGGGGTTGCTCTG
GAAAACTCATTTGCACCACTGCTGTGCCTTGGAATGCTAGTTGGAGTAATAAATCTCTGGAACAGATTTG
GAATCACACGACCTGGATGGAGTGGGACAGAGAAATTAACAATTACACAAGCTTAATACACTCCTTAATT
GAAGAATCGCAAAACCAGCAAGAAAAGAATGAACAAGAATTATTGGAATTAGATAAATGGGCAAGTTTGT
GGAATTGGTTTAACATAACAAATTGGCTGTGGTATATAAAATTATTCATAATGATAGTAGGAGGCTTGGT
AGGTTTAAGAATAGTTTTTGCTGTACTTTCTATAGTGAATAGAGTTAGGCAGGGATATTCACCATTATCG
TTTCAGACCCACCTCCCAACCCCGAGGGGACCCAGAGAGGGCCTATTTCCCATGATTCCTTCATATTTGC
ATATACGATACAAGGCTGTTAGAGAGATAATTAGAATTAATTTGACTGTAAACACAAAGATATTAGTACA
AAATACGTGACGTAGAAAGTAATAATTTCTTGGGTAGTTTGCAGTTTTAAAATTATGTTTTAAAATGGAC
TATCATATGCTTACCGTAACTTGAAAGTATTTCGATTTCTTGGCTTTATATATCTTGTGGAAAGGACGAA
ACACCGGTCCGGAGTATAGTAGACGGTTTTAGAGCTAGAAATAGCAAGTTAAAATAAGGCTAGTCCGTTA
TCAACTTGAAAAAGTGGCACCGAGTCGGTGCTTTTTTGAATTCTAGATCTTGAGACAAATGGCAGTATTC
ATCCACAATTTTAAAAGAAAAGGGGGGATTGGGGGGTACAGTGCAGGGGAAAGAATAGTAGACATAATAG
CAACAGACATACAAACTAAAGAATTACAAAAACAAATTACAAAAATTCAAAATTTTCGGGTTTATTACAG
GGACAGCAGAGATCCACTTTGGCGCCGGCTCGAGTGGCTCCGGTGCCCGTCAGTGGGCAGAGCGCACATC
GCCCACAGTCCCCGAGAAGTTGGGGGGAGGGGTCGGCAATTGAACCGGTGCCTAGAGAAGGTGGCGCGGG
GTAAACTGGGAAAGTGATGTCGTGTACTGGCTCCGCCTTTTTCCCGAGGGTGGGGGAGAACCGTATATAA
GTGCAGTAGTCGCCGTGAACGTTCTTTTTCGCAACGGGTTTGCCGCCAGAACACAGGTGTCGTGACGCGG
GATCCGCCACCATGACCGAGTACAAGCCCACGGTGCGCCTCGCCACCCGCGACGACGTCCCCAGGGCCGT
ACGCACCCTCGCCGCCGCGTTCGCCGACTACCCCGCCACGCGCCACACCGTCGATCCGGACCGCCACATC
GAGCGGGTCACCGAGCTGCAAGAACTCTTCCTCACGCGCGTCGGGCTCGACATCGGCAAGGTGTGGGTCG
CGGACGACGGCGCCGCGGTGGCGGTCTGGACCACGCCGGAGAGCGTCGAAGCGGGGGCGGTGTTCGCCGA
GATCGGCCCGCGCATGGCCGAGTTGAGCGGTTCCCGGCTGGCCGCGCAGCAACAGATGGAAGGCCTCCTG
GCGCCGCACCGGCCCAAGGAGCCCGCGTGGTTCCTGGCCACCGTCGGAGTCTCGCCCGACCACCAGGGCA
AGGGTCTGGGCAGCGCCGTCGTGCTCCCCGGAGTGGAGGCGGCCGAGCGCGCCGGGGTGCCCGCCTTCCT
GGAGACCTCCGCGCCCCGCAACCTCCCCTTCTACGAGCGGCTCGGCTTCACCGTCACCGCCGACGTCGAG
GTGCCCGAAGGACCGCGCACCTGGTGCATGACCCGCAAGCCCGGTGCCTGAACGCGTTAAGTCGACAATC
AACCTCTGGATTACAAAATTTGTGAAAGATTGACTGGTATTCTTAACTATGTTGCTCCTTTTACGCTATG
TGGATACGCTGCTTTAATGCCTTTGTATCATGCTATTGCTTCCCGTATGGCTTTCATTTTCTCCTCCTTG
TATAAATCCTGGTTGCTGTCTCTTTATGAGGAGTTGTGGCCCGTTGTCAGGCAACGTGGCGTGGTGTGCA
CTGTGTTTGCTGACGCAACCCCCACTGGTTGGGGCATTGCCACCACCTGTCAGCTCCTTTCCGGGACTTT
CGCTTTCCCCCTCCCTATTGCCACGGCGGAACTCATCGCCGCCTGCCTTGCCCGCTGCTGGACAGGGGCT
CGGCTGTTGGGCACTGACAATTCCGTGGTGTTGTCGGGGAAATCATCGTCCTTTCCTTGGCTGCTCGCCT
GTGTTGCCACCTGGATTCTGCGCGGGACGTCCTTCTGCTACGTCCCTTCGGCCCTCAATCCAGCGGACCT
TCCTTCCCGCGGCCTGCTGCCGGCTCTGCGGCCTCTTCCGCGTCTTCGCCTTCGCCCTCAGACGAGTCGG
ATCTCCCTTTGGGCCGCCTCCCCGCGTCGACTTTAAGACCAATGACTTACAAGGCAGCTGTAGATCTTAG
CCACTTTTTAAAAGAAAAGGGGGGACTGGAAGGGCTAATTCACTCCCAACGAAGACAAGATCTGCTTTTT
GCTTGTACTGGGTCTCTCTGGTTAGACCAGATCTGAGCCTGGGAGCTCTCTGGCTAACTAGGGAACCCAC
TGCTTAAGCCTCAATAAAGCTTGCCTTGAGTGCTTCAAGTAGTGTGTGCCCGTCTGTTGTGTGACTCTGG
TAACTAGAGATCCCTCAGACCCTTTTAGTCAGTGTGGAAAATCTCTAGCAGTACGTATAGTAGTTCATGT
CATCTTATTATTCAGTATTTATAACTTGCAAAGAAATGAATATCAGAGAGTGAGAGGAACTTGTTTATTG
CAGCTTATAATGGTTACAAATAAAGCAATAGCATCACAAATTTCACAAATAAAGCATTTTTTTCACTGCA
TTCTAGTTGTGGTTTGTCCAAACTCATCAATGTATCTTATCATGTCTGGCTCTAGCTATCCCGCCCCTAA
CTCCGCCCATCCCGCCCCTAACTCCGCCCAGTTCCGCCCATTCTCCGCCCCATGGCTGACTAATTTTTTT
TATTTATGCAGAGGCCGAGGCCGCCTCGGCCTCTGAGCTATTCCAGAAGTAGTGAGGAGGCTTTTTTGGA
GGCCTAGGGACGTACCCAATTCGCCCTATAGTGAGTCGTATTACGCGCGCTCACTGGCCGTCGTTTTACA
ACGTCGTGACTGGGAAAACCCTGGCGTTACCCAACTTAATCGCCTTGCAGCACATCCCCCTTTCGCCAGC
TGGCGTAATAGCGAAGAGGCCCGCACCGATCGCCCTTCCCAACAGTTGCGCAGCCTGAATGGCGAATGGG
[124 nt withheld, positions 4621-4744]
C
[91 nt withheld, positions 4746-4836]
A
[49 nt withheld, positions 4838-4886]
CCTTTGACGTTGGAGTCCACGTTCTTT
[37 nt withheld, positions 4914-4950]
ACCCTATCTCGGTCTATTCTTTTGATTTATAAGGGATTTTGCCGATTTCGGCCTATTGGTTAAAAAATGA
GCTGATTTAACAAAAATTTAACGCGAATTTTAACAAAATATTAACGCTTACAATTTAGGTGGCACTTTTC
GGGGAAATGTGCGCGGAACCCCTATTTGTTTATTTTTCTAAATACATTCAAATATGTATCCGCTCATGAG
ACAATAACCCTGATAAATGCTTCAATAATATTGAAAAAGGAAGAGTATGAGTATTCAACATTTCCGTGTC
GCCCTTATTCCCTTTTTTGCGGCATTTTGCCTTCCTGTTTTTGCTCACCCAGAAACGCTGGTGAAAGTAA
AAGATGCTGAAGATCAGTTGGGTGCACGAGTGGGTTACATCGAACTGGATCTCAACAGCGGTAAGATCCT
TGAGAGTTTTCGCCCCGAAGAACGTTTTCCAATGATGAGCACTTTTAAAGTTCTGCTATGTGGCGCGGTA
TTATCCCGTATTGACGCCGGGCAAGAGCAACTCGGTCGCCGCATACACTATTCTCAGAATGACTTGGTTG
AGTACTCACCAGTCACAGAAAAGCATCTTACGGATGGCATGACAGTAAGAGAATTATGCAGTGCTGCCAT
AACCATGAGTGATAACACTGCGGCCAACTTACTTCTGACAACGATCGGAGGACCGAAGGAGCTAACCGCT
TTTTTGCACAACATGGGGGATCATGTAACTCGCCTTGATCGTTGGGAACCGGAGCTGAATGAAGCCATAC
CAAACGACGAGCGTGACACCACGATGCCTGTAGCAATGGCAACAACGTTGCGCAAACTATTAACTGGCGA
ACTACTTACTCTAGCTTCCCGGCAACAATTAATAGACTGGATGGAGGCGGATAAAGTTGCAGGACCACTT
CTGCGCTCGGCCCTTCCGGCTGGCTGGTTTATTGCTGATAAATCTGGAGCCGGTGAGCGTGGGTCTCGCG
GTATCATTGCAGCACTGGGGCCAGATGGTAAGCCCTCCCGTATCGTAGTTATCTACACGACGGGGAGTCA
GGCAACTATGGATGAACGAAATAGACAGATCGCTGAGATAGGTGCCTCACTGATTAAGCATTGGTAACTG
TCAGACCAAGTTTACTCATATATACTTTAGATTGATTTAAAACTTCATTTTTAATTTAAAAGGATCTAGG
TGAAGATCCTTTTTGATAATCTCATGACCAAAATCCCTTAACGTGAGTTTTCGTTCCACTGAGCGTCAGA
CCCCGTAGAAAAGATCAAAGGATCTTCTTGAGATCCTTTTTTTCTGCGCGTAATCTGCTGCTTGCAAACA
AAAAAACCACCGCTACCAGCGGTGGTTTGTTTGCCGGATCAAGAGCTACCAACTCTTTTTCCGAAGGTAA
CTGGCTTCAGCAGAGCGCAGATACCAAATACTGTTCTTCTAGTGTAGCCGTAGTTAGGCCACCACTTCAA
GAACTCTGTAGCACCGCCTACATACCTCGCTCTGCTAATCCTGTTACCAGTGGCTGCTGCCAGTGGCGAT
AAGTCGTGTCTTACCGGGTTGGACTCAAGACGATAGTTACCGGATAAGGCGCAGCGGTCGGGCTGAACGG
GGGGTTCGTGCACACAGCCCAGCTTGGAGCGAACGACCTACACCGAACTGAGATACCTACAGCGTGAGCT
ATGAGAAAGCGCCACGCTTCCCGAAGGGAGAAAGGCGGACAGGTATCCGGTAAGCGGCAGGGTCGGAACA
GGAGAGCGCACGAGGGAGCTTCCAGGGGGAAACGCCTGGTATCTTTATAGTCCTGTCGGGTTTCGCCACC
TCTGACTTGAGCGTCGATTTTTGTGATGCTCGTCAGGGGGGCGGAGCCTATGGAAAAACGCCAGCAACGC
GGCCTTTTTACGGTTCCTGGCCTTTTGCTGGCCTTTTGCTCACATGTTCTTTCCTGCGTTATCCCCTGAT
TCTGTGGATAACCGTATTACCGCCTTTGAGTGAGCTGATACCGCTCGCCGCAGCCGAACGACCGAGCGCA
GCGAGTCAGTGAGCGAGGAAGCGGAAGAGCGCCCAATACGCAAACCGCCTCTCCCCGCGCGTTGGCCGAT
TCATTAATGCAGCTGGCACGACAGGTTTCCCGACTGGAAAGCGGGCAGTGAGCGCAACGCAATTAATGTG
AGTTAGCTCACTCATTAGGCACCCCAGGCTTTACACTTTATGCTTCCGGCTCGTATGTTGTGTGGAATTG
TGAGCGGATAACAATTTCACACAGGAAACAGCTATGACCATGATTACGCCAAGCGCGCAATTAACCCTCA
CTAAAGGGAACAAAAGCTGGAGCTGCAAGC
